Addgene plasmid #115987: pSW178 - pXPP
Purpose: entry vector for GreenGate cloning method, promoter
Depositing lab: Alexis Maizel. Depositing organization: Universitaet Heidelberg. Publication: A Comprehensive Toolkit for Inducible, Cell Type-Specific Gene Expression in Arabidopsis. Schurholz AK, Lopez-Salmeron V, Li Z, Forner J, Wenzl C, Gaillochet C, Augustin S, Vilches-Barro A, Fuchs M, Gebert M, Lohmann JU, Greb T, Wolf S. Plant Physiol. 2018 Jul 19. pii: pp.18.00463. doi: 10.1104/pp.18.00463. PubMed 30026289.
Backbone
  Vector backbone: A000
  Vector type: Unspecified
Growth in bacteria
  Bacterial resistance: Ampicillin, 100 μg/mL
  Growth temperature: 37°C
  Growth strain: DH5alpha
  Copy number: High Copy
Gene/Insert
  Gene/Insert name: pXPP
  Species: A. thaliana (mustard weed)
  Insert size (bp): 2503
  Cloning method: Restriction Enzyme; 5′ cloning site Unknown (unknown if destroyed); 3′ cloning site Unknown (unknown if destroyed)
Terms and licenses: Academic/Nonprofit Terms; Industry Terms: Not Available to Industry
How to cite: pSW178 - pXPP was a gift from Alexis Maizel (Addgene plasmid # 115987 ; http://n2t.net/addgene:115987 ; RRID:Addgene_115987)
