[The description below was written by a language model from this plasmid's Addgene catalogue record and pLannotate feature annotations shown in this document.]
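Description:
pSW178 - pXPP is a GreenGate entry vector carrying a promoter module: a 2,503 bp fragment from Arabidopsis thaliana designated pXPP. The record lists the backbone only as "A000", which fits the empty promoter-position entry vector of the GreenGate system, and leaves the vector type unspecified. It is a small (about 5.2 kb) bacterial cloning plasmid, propagated in E. coli at high copy from a ColE1/pUC-type origin and selected with ampicillin through the bla β-lactamase gene and its native promoter.

The feature table annotates only backbone elements. A remnant lac region (lacI fragment, CAP binding site, lac promoter and operator) and an SP6 promoter lie on one side of a roughly 2.5 kb unannotated stretch. An oppositely oriented T7 promoter and a lacZα fragment lie on the other side. That unannotated interval matches the stated insert size and is presumably the pXPP promoter, although the annotation does not identify it. Short fragments of bom and rop are leftovers from the pBR322 lineage with no evident function here. The record does not give the cloning sites or explain what gene or cell type pXPP refers to.

GreenGate is a Golden Gate-style method in which type IIS restriction digestion releases modules from entry vectors with defined overhangs, so that promoter, coding sequence, tag, terminator and resistance modules assemble in fixed order into a plant transformation vector. This plasmid provides the promoter module for such assemblies. It comes from a toolkit for inducible, cell type-specific gene expression in Arabidopsis, and its likely role is to direct expression of downstream modules in a specific cell population. It contains no plant selection marker or T-DNA elements of its own.
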