Features (pLannotate 1.2.2; 12 found; start..end, strand, type, name):
     96..200     +  promoter       AmpR promoter: bla
    201..1061    +  CDS            AmpR: β-lactamase; bla; confers resistance to ampicillin, carbenicillin, and related antibiotics
   1232..1820    +  rep_origin     ori: high-copy-number ColE1/pMB1/pBR322/pUC origin of replication
   2003..2095    +  CDS            lacI (fragment): lac repressor; lacI; The lac repressor binds to the lac operator to inhibit transcription in E. coli. This inhibition can be relieved by adding lactose or isopropyl-β-D-thiogalactopyranoside (IPTG).
   2108..2129    +  protein_bind   CAP binding site: CAP binding activates transcription in the presence of cAMP. E. coli catabolite activator protein
   2144..2174    +  promoter       lac promoter: promoter for the E. coli lac operon
   2182..2198    +  protein_bind   lac operator: The lac repressor binds to the lac operator to inhibit transcription in E. coli. This inhibition can be relieved by adding lactose or isopropyl-β-D-thiogalactopyranoside (IPTG). lac repressor encoded by lacI
   2212..2230    +  promoter       SP6 promoter: promoter for bacteriophage SP6 RNA polymerase
   4776..4794    -  promoter       T7 promoter: promoter for bacteriophage T7 RNA polymerase
   4796..4948    +  CDS            lacZα (fragment): LacZα fragment of β-galactosidase; lacZ fragment
   4954..5053    -  misc_feature   bom (fragment): basis of mobility region from pBR322
   5155..1       -  CDS            rop (fragment) (across the origin): Rop protein, which maintains plasmids at low copy number; rop
>Addgene plasmid #115987 | pSW178 - pXPP | addgene full sequence | sequence record 227215 | Addgene NGS Result
GACGAAAGGGCCTCGTGATACGCCTATTTTTATAGGTTAATGTCATGATAATAATGGTTTCTTAGACGTC
AGGTGGCACTTTTCGGGGAAATGTGCGCGGAACCCCTATTTGTTTATTTTTCTAAATACATTCAAATATG
TATCCGCTCATGAGACAATAACCCTGATAAATGCTTCAATAATATTGAAAAAGGAAGAGTATGAGTATTC
AACATTTCCGTGTCGCCCTTATTCCCTTTTTTGCGGCATTTTGCCTTCCTGTTTTTGCTCACCCAGAAAC
GCTGGTGAAAGTAAAAGATGCTGAAGATCAGTTGGGTGCACGAGTGGGTTACATCGAACTGGATCTCAAC
AGCGGTAAGATCCTTGAGAGTTTTCGCCCCGAAGAACGTTTTCCAATGATGAGCACTTTTAAAGTTCTGC
TATGTGGCGCGGTATTATCCCGTATTGACGCCGGGCAAGAGCAACTCGGTCGCCGCATACACTATTCTCA
GAATGACTTGGTTGAGTACTCACCAGTCACAGAAAAGCATCTTACGGATGGCATGACAGTAAGAGAATTA
TGCAGTGCTGCCATAACCATGAGTGATAACACTGCGGCCAACTTACTTCTGACAACGATCGGAGGACCGA
AGGAGCTAACCGCTTTTTTGCACAACATGGGGGATCATGTAACTCGCCTTGATCGTTGGGAACCGGAGCT
GAATGAAGCCATACCAAACGACGAGCGTGACACCACGATGCCTGTAGCAATGGCAACAACGTTGCGCAAA
CTATTAACTGGCGAACTACTTACTCTAGCTTCCCGGCAACAATTAATAGACTGGATGGAGGCGGATAAAG
TTGCAGGACCACTTCTGCGCTCGGCCCTTCCGGCTGGCTGGTTTATTGCTGATAAATCTGGAGCCGGTGA
GCGTGGCTCTCGAGGTATCATTGCAGCACTGGGGCCAGATGGTAAGCCCTCCCGTATCGTAGTTATCTAC
ACGACGGGGAGTCAGGCAACTATGGATGAACGAAATAGACAGATCGCTGAGATAGGTGCCTCACTGATTA
AGCATTGGTAACTGTCAGACCAAGTTTACTCATATATACTTTAGATTGATTTAAAACTTCATTTTTAATT
TAAAAGGATCTAGGTGAAGATCCTTTTTGATAATCTCATGACCAAAATCCCTTAACGTGAGTTTTCGTTC
CACTGAGCGTCAGACCCCGTAGAAAAGATCAAAGGATCTTCTTGAGATCCTTTTTTTCTGCGCGTAATCT
GCTGCTTGCAAACAAAAAAACCACCGCTACCAGCGGTGGTTTGTTTGCCGGATCAAGAGCTACCAACTCT
TTTTCCGAAGGTAACTGGCTTCAGCAGAGCGCAGATACCAAATACTGTTCTTCTAGTGTAGCCGTAGTTA
GGCCACCACTTCAAGAACTCTGTAGCACCGCCTACATACCTCGCTCTGCTAATCCTGTTACCAGTGGCTG
CTGCCAGTGGCGATAAGTCGTGTCTTACCGGGTTGGACTCAAGACGATAGTTACCGGATAAGGCGCAGCG
GTCGGGCTGAACGGGGGGTTCGTGCACACAGCCCAGCTTGGAGCGAACGACCTACACCGAACTGAGATAC
CTACAGCGTGAGCTATGAGAAAGCGCCACGCTTCCCGAAGGGAGAAAGGCGGACAGGTATCCGGTAAGCG
GCAGGGTCGGAACAGGAGAGCGCACGAGGGAGCTTCCAGGGGGAAACGCCTGGTATCTTTATAGTCCTGT
CGGGTTTCGCCACCTCTGACTTGAGCGTCGATTTTTGTGATGCTCGTCAGGGGGGCGGAGCCTATGGAAA
AACGCCAGCAACGCGGCCTTTTTACGGTTCCTGGCCTTTTGCTGGCCTTTTGCTCACATGTTCTTTCCTG
CGTTATCCCCTGATTCTGTGGATAACCGTATTACCGCCTTTGAGTGAGCTGATACCGCTCGCCGCAGCCG
AACGACCGAGCGCAGCGAGTCAGTGAGCGAGGAAGCGGAAGAGCGCCCAATACGCAAACCGCCTCTCCCC
GCGCGTTGGCCGATTCATTAATGCAGCTGGCACGACAGGTTTCCCGACTGGAAAGCGGGCAGTGAGCGCA
ACGCAATTAATGTGAGTTAGCTCACTCATTAGGCACCCCAGGCTTTACACTTTATGCTTCCGGCTCGTAT
GTTGTGTGGAATTGTGAGCGGATAACAATTTCACACGAGCTATTTAGGTGACACTATAGAAGTGAAGCTT
GGTCTCAACCTGGTACCGTGTTTGGTTCGTAATTATATACCCTTCCATATTCGAATTGGATTCTTGGTGT
TGTATATGTTTTACTTTTGTACTATAAGTTGTAATTTCCCAATTTAAATGTTATGTACTAATTTTATTTC
GTTGTTTCTTCCTTTTTTTCCTTCGGTATATTTCGCTTATAGCAGAAAATAACACACATATATATATATA
ACGATATAAGTTATAACACAAAATATGATTGTATGTATATCAAACAACTGAAAGAGCAAACACGATTTGG
AGACTCGTCGTTCAGCTAAACAAAAAAGACATCAACCAAAAACAAAGTTTATAGCATGAAGCCATGAACA
CAATTCAGCTCTGTTTTGTTTCTTTTTTGAAGAATTCGATTTGCATTTTTAGGTTTTGTCATGTGTTACG
TTCAATATCTTAGATAAAAACATATATGTAAAATAAAAAATGAAAAACGAACCAATCCGTGATATACATA
ATTTAGATATGTATTATCTGCATAAGAACTTCTGATAACTTAAGAACACCTCTTACAATTTGGGTATAAA
CTTTAAACTCAAGCATTAGATTTAGAAGTCGTTTACATAATTTAACTAAGCAAACGTGTTTGTATTAGAT
CCAAAGAATTAAACAGCATGATCGTTATTATAATTAGAACTATAACTTACTATTAGTTGAATCCAGTGAC
TAAAATAACCTTATTTTAATTTACACCTTTCTTAGTTAAAAAAATAAACCAAACACTGATTCAAAATAGA
AAAATAACTGTCAGAGAAGAATTTTCTCTTTAATGACTTTTGTATTCTATATGAGGATTGAACATTATGG
GTTATTCATAGCAATAAAAACATAACCAATGTGAATGTATAGTTTCGATCTTTCTCGAACAATGATTTAA
GCACGTGTCGTAGGTTGAATAAATAATTCATAGTGGAACCATAGATTAGTGACCTGTACGAGTGATTGGT
TTCAGCGTGCAGAATCCACTACCTCGCTTCCACTCAATTTAGTGGACCGTCGACTCTGGTGGGTTTGGTA
GCAGCAGAAGATAATGCACACATTACCTGAATCCACATTTTTAAAATATGCACTTGCCAGTTCTATTATC
CTGAAAGTTTCGTTAGAATAAAACGCAAGCGAAATAATAATCCTATCAAGCATTTTAGATAATCACTCAT
TCACTCTATGACTTGTCATTGCTGATTTGCGGTTTGATGCAAAACTGTGGAATATAATGATTTAAAGAAA
TTTATAATGCGAAAACCTTTTCATCGTCGTGGTAGAAGTGAAACCTCAATTCTTTTTACAAACGCTTTTT
TTTTACCTCACCGGTGGTTTAAGAAAACCTTGCGAAATAACATGGATTAAGCTAAGATTTGTTCTTACCT
AATTTGTAATTTATCACATTCACACCCCGGATTACAATTTCATTTTGCATATTAATATTGCCAATCAAAA
CATACATTTAACTAGACTAGAAATGTGTTTAATTAAGTATTCGTAGTTCTCTTATCTAAGGTAGTATGCG
TAAACTATAGGGTGAATTTAATATATATGCTCAGAAGAATGAAAAATAAAGAATCTGACCATGAAGTTTT
GTTATTTAGTTCTCTTTCATCTGATTCACACTAATGCCAAATATACCCTTCGTCACATATACACGTTAAC
AAGAAAAATATCAAGATAAAACAATTTATATGCAACAATAAAAAATGAGTTTCGGCGGTAACAAGTTTAG
GTAGTTAATTATTTGATTAGTATGATAAACATGTCTTTAAAATATAGTAGCAAGGTGAAAGCACTATTCA
TCTTACGTCGAAAACATGTTTCTCGTGTTAAATCTTGTATTATATAATATGTATTATATAATAACATATT
TATTTATTTTGGTAATTTAATTATTATTGTTAATTTATACATTAACAATTTAGTTATCACCCTAACATGT
CTTTTAAAGTGGTAAATTGTATGCTACTTATAGATAACTATTATACATAACGAATTATTATTTTTTATAT
CATGTTAACATTCAGTAACTAATAAATTAACAATTATCTATTCTTATAACATATTAATTTATGGATTAGC
TTATTTATTTATCATGCTAATTTGTTTATCACCGGTAATTTATGAGTTATTATATACGTTAAACTTCTTC
TTCTTTTTTTCTTCTCTTTCATTTTCAACTCTTTTTCTCTTACAAGGGTAAAAATGTAAAAACATCACTC
TCTATCTTACCTATCTAATTAAGAAAAAAACATGCATATATACTTAATTATTCACTCTTCAATGCATATC
CATTATAATTTCTCTAAACTATAATAAAACGAAATATGATAAATGTACGTAGGTTAAATTAATTATGGTG
ATATACACGTAGCGGCTCACACAATCCCAAAGCTTCTATAAATACACGAACATGTTATTCATTTTTGTAC
CTAATCAAGTTACACTATAAACTCAAACACATCTATCGGCAAGTCTTAACACACGAAGATTTCCAACATG
AGACCGAATTCTCGCCCTATAGTGAGTCGTATTACCTGGCCGTCGTTTTACAACGTCGTGACTGGGAAAA
CCCTGGCGTTACCCAACTTAATCGCCTTGCAGCACATCCCCCTTTCGCCAGCTGGCGTAATAGCGAAGAG
GCCCGCACCGATCGCCCTTCCCAACAGTTGCGCAGCCTGAATGGCGAATGGCGCCTGATGCGGTATTTTC
TCCTTACGCATCTGTGCGGTATTTCACACCGCATATGGTGCACTCTCAGTACAATCTGCTCTGATGCCGC
ATAGTTAAGCCAGCCCCGACACCCGCCAACACCCGCTGACGCGCCCTGACGGGCTTGTCTGCTCCCGGCA
TCCGCTTACAGACAAGCTGTGACCGTCTCCGGGAGCTGCATGTGTCAGAGGTTTTCACCGTCATCACCGA
AACGCGCGA
